Addgene plasmid #10801: FLAG.PKCzeta.T410A
Depositing lab: Alex Toker. Depositing organization: Beth Israel Deaconess Medical Center. Publication: Regulation of protein kinase C zeta by PI 3-kinase and PDK-1. Chou MM, Hou W, Johnson J, Graham LK, Lee MH, Chen CS, Newton AC, Schaffhausen BS, Toker A. Curr Biol. 1998 Sep 24. 8(19):1069-77. 10.1016/S0960-9822(98)70444-0 PubMed 9768361.
Backbone
  Vector backbone: pCMV5
  Backbone size w/o insert (bp): 4650
  Vector type: Mammalian Expression
Growth in bacteria
  Bacterial resistance: Ampicillin, 100 μg/mL
  Growth temperature: 37°C
  Growth strain: DH5alpha
  Copy number: High Copy
Gene/Insert
  Gene/Insert name: PKC zeta
  Species: R. norvegicus (rat)
  Insert size (bp): 1800
  Mutation: Activation loop inactive: T410A (Thr 410 to Ala)
  Entrez Gene: Prkcz (a.k.a. 14-3-3-zetaisoform, Pkcz, r14-3-3)
  Tag / fusion protein: FLAG (N terminal on insert)
  Cloning method: Restriction Enzyme; 5′ cloning site EcoRI (not destroyed); 3′ cloning site EcoRI (not destroyed)
  Sequencing primers: 5′ CMV Forward
Terms and licenses: Academic/Nonprofit Terms; Industry Terms: Not Available to Industry
How to cite: FLAG.PKCzeta.T410A was a gift from Alex Toker (Addgene plasmid # 10801 ; http://n2t.net/addgene:10801 ; RRID:Addgene_10801)
