[The description below was written by a language model from this plasmid's Addgene catalogue record.]
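Description:
FLAG.PKCzeta.T410A is a mammalian expression plasmid built on the pCMV5 backbone (about 4.65 kb without insert). It carries a roughly 1.8 kb cDNA encoding rat protein kinase C zeta (Prkcz). The plasmid is maintained in E. coli as a high-copy construct under ampicillin selection. The record lists no mammalian selection marker, so the plasmid appears suited mainly to transient transfection. The promoter is not listed explicitly. However, the pCMV5 backbone and the use of a CMV forward sequencing primer indicate that the insert sits downstream of the cytomegalovirus immediate-early promoter, which gives strong constitutive expression in mammalian cells. The cDNA was inserted as an EcoRI fragment, and both flanking EcoRI sites are preserved, so the insert can be excised with a single enzyme. No feature table accompanies the record, so other backbone elements cannot be confirmed here.

The encoded protein has an N-terminal FLAG epitope, which allows detection by immunoblotting and recovery by immunoprecipitation independently of endogenous PKC zeta. It also carries a threonine-to-alanine substitution at residue 410, in the kinase activation loop. Alanine cannot be phosphorylated, and the record describes this change as rendering the activation loop inactive. The associated publication concerns regulation of PKC zeta by PI 3-kinase and PDK-1. The mutant is therefore typically used as a non-activatable control alongside wild-type kinase, to test whether Thr410 phosphorylation is required for PKC zeta activation and downstream signalling in transfected cells.
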