>Addgene plasmid #10801 | FLAG.PKCzeta.T410A | addgene partial sequence | sequence record 17742 | 10801 with CMV Forward
TGACCGTCAGAATTCCCATGGACTATAAGGACGATGATGACAAACCCAGCAGGACCGACCCCAAGATGGA
CCGGAGCGGCGGTCGCGTCCGTCTGAAGGCGCACTACGGCGGGGACATCCTGATTACCAGCGTGGACCCC
ACGACAACTTTCCAGGACCTCTGTGAGGAAGTGCGAGACATGTGTGGCCTGCACCAGCAGCACCCACTCA
CCCTCAAGTGGGTGGACAGTGAAGGTGACCCTTGTACTGTGTCCTCACAGATGGAGCTGGAGGAGGCCTT
CCGCCTGGCCTGTCAGGGCAGGGACGAAGTGCTCATCATCCACGTTTTCCCAAGCATCCCAGAACAACCG
GGCATGCCTTGTCCTGGAGAAGACAAGTCCATCTACCGCCGTGGAGCCAGAAGATGGAGGAAGCTATACC
GAGCCAACGGCCACCTCTTCCAAGCCAAGCGCTTTAACAGGAGAGCGTACTGTGGCCAGTGCAGCGAAAG
GATATGGGGCCTCGCGAGGCAGGGGTACAGGTGCATCAACTGCAAGCTGCTTGTCCATAAACGCTGCCAC
GTCCTCGTCCCGCTGACCTGCAGGAGGCATATGGATTCTGTCATGCCTTCCCAAGAGCCTCCAGTAGATG
ACGAGAACGATGGTGTAGACCTTCC
